>Addgene plasmid #231885 | pDest17_Gcn4 WW+ | addgene full sequence | sequence record 465583 | Addgene NGS Result
AGATCTCGATCCCGCGAAATTAATACGACTCACTATAGGGAGACCACAACGGTTTCCCTCTAGAAATAAT
TTTGTTTAACTTTAAGAAGGAGATATACATATGTCGTACTACCATCACCATCACCATCACCTCGAATCAA
CAAGTTTGTACAAAAAAGCAGGCTTCGAGAACCTGTATTTTCAGGGTAGCAGCACCGATAGCACCCCGAT
GTTTAACTATGAAAATCTGGAAGATAACGATAAAGAATGGTGGTCCCTGTTTGATTGGGATATTCCGGTT
ACCTGGGATGATGTTAGCCTGGCAGATAAAGCAATTGAAAGCGGTAGCGGTTCAGGTAGCGGTAGTCCGG
AAAGCAGCGATCCGGCAGCACTGAAACGTGCCCGTAATACCGAAGCAGCACGTCGTAGCCGTGCACGTAA
ACTGCAGCGTATGAAACAGTTAGAAGATAAGGTTGAAGAACTGCTGTGCAAAAACTATCACCTGGAAAAT
GAAGTTGCCCGTCTGAAAAAACTGGTTGGTGAACGTTAAGACCCAGCTTTCTTGTACAAAGTGGTTGATT
CGAGGCTGCTAACAAAGCCCGAAAGGAAGCTGAGTTGGCTGCTGCCACCGCTGAGCAATAACTAGCATAA
CCCCTTGGGGCCTCTAAACGGGTCTTGAGGGGTTTTTTGCTGAAAGGAGGAACTATATCCGGATATCCAC
AGGACGGGTGTGGTCGCCATGATCGCGTAGTCGATAGTGGCTCCAAGTAGCGAAGCGAGCAGGACTGGGC
GGCGGCCAAAGCGGTCGGACAGTGCTCCGAGAACGGGTGCGCATAGAAATTGCATCAACGCATATAGCGC
TAGCAGCACGCCATAGTGACTGGCGATGCTGTCGGAATGGACGATATCCCGCAAGAGGCCCGGCAGTACC
GGCATAACCAAGCCTATGCCTACAGCATCCAGGGTGACGGTGCCGAGGATGACGATGAGCGCATTGTTAG
ATTTCATACACGGTGCCTGACTGCGTTAGCAATTTAACTGTGATAAACTACCGCATTAAAGCTTATCGAT
GATAAGCTGTCAAACATGAGAATTCTTGAAGACGAAAGGGCCTCGTGATACGCCTATTTTTATAGGTTAA
TGTCATGATAATAATGGTTTCTTAGACGTCAGGTGGCACTTTTCGGGGAAATGTGCGCGGAACCCCTATT
TGTTTATTTTTCTAAATACATTCAAATATGTATCCGCTCATGAGACAATAACCCTGATAAATGCTTCAAT
AATATTGAAAAAGGAAGAGTATGAGTATTCAACATTTCCGTGTCGCCCTTATTCCCTTTTTTGCGGCATT
TTGCCTTCCTGTTTTTGCTCACCCAGAAACGCTGGTGAAAGTAAAAGATGCTGAAGATCAGTTGGGTGCA
CGAGTGGGTTACATCGAACTGGATCTCAACAGCGGTAAGATCCTTGAGAGTTTTCGCCCCGAAGAACGTT
TTCCAATGATGAGCACTTTTAAAGTTCTGCTATGTGGCGCGGTATTATCCCGTGTTGACGCCGGGCAAGA
GCAACTCGGTCGCCGCATACACTATTCTCAGAATGACTTGGTTGAGTACTCACCAGTCACAGAAAAGCAT
CTTACGGATGGCATGACAGTAAGAGAATTATGCAGTGCTGCCATAACCATGAGTGATAACACTGCGGCCA
ACTTACTTCTGACAACGATCGGAGGACCGAAGGAGCTAACCGCTTTTTTGCACAACATGGGGGATCATGT
AACTCGCCTTGATCGTTGGGAACCGGAGCTGAATGAAGCCATACCAAACGACGAGCGTGACACCACGATG
CCTGCAGCAATGGCAACAACGTTGCGCAAACTATTAACTGGCGAACTACTTACTCTAGCTTCCCGGCAAC
AATTAATAGACTGGATGGAGGCGGATAAAGTTGCAGGACCACTTCTGCGCTCGGCCCTTCCGGCTGGCTG
GTTTATTGCTGATAAATCTGGAGCCGGTGAGCGTGGGTCTCGCGGTATCATTGCAGCACTGGGGCCAGAT
GGTAAGCCCTCCCGTATCGTAGTTATCTACACGACGGGGAGTCAGGCAACTATGGATGAACGAAATAGAC
AGATCGCTGAGATAGGTGCCTCACTGATTAAGCATTGGTAACTGTCAGACCAAGTTTACTCATATATACT
TTAGATTGATTTAAAACTTCATTTTTAATTTAAAAGGATCTAGGTGAAGATCCTTTTTGATAATCTCATG
ACCAAAATCCCTTAACGTGAGTTTTCGTTCCACTGAGCGTCAGACCCCGTAGAAAAGATCAAAGGATCTT
CTTGAGATCCTTTTTTTCTGCGCGTAATCTGCTGCTTGCAAACAAAAAAACCACCGCTACCAGCGGTGGT
TTGTTTGCCGGATCAAGAGCTACCAACTCTTTTTCCGAAGGTAACTGGCTTCAGCAGAGCGCAGATACCA
AATACTGTCCTTCTAGTGTAGCCGTAGTTAGGCCACCACTTCAAGAACTCTGTAGCACCGCCTACATACC
TCGCTCTGCTAATCCTGTTACCAGTGGCTGCTGCCAGTGGCGATAAGTCGTGTCTTACCGGGTTGGACTC
AAGACGATAGTTACCGGATAAGGCGCAGCGGTCGGGCTGAACGGGGGGTTCGTGCACACAGCCCAGCTTG
GAGCGAACGACCTACACCGAACTGAGATACCTACAGCGTGAGCTATGAGAAAGCGCCACGCTTCCCGAAG
GGAGAAAGGCGGACAGGTATCCGGTAAGCGGCAGGGTCGGAACAGGAGAGCGCACGAGGGAGCTTCCAGG
GGGAAACGCCTGGTATCTTTATAGTCCTGTCGGGTTTCGCCACCTCTGACTTGAGCGTCGATTTTTGTGA
TGCTCGTCAGGGGGGCGGAGCCTATGGAAAAACGCCAGCAACGCGGCCTTTTTACGGTTCCTGGCCTTTT
GCTGGCCTTTTGCTCACATGTTCTTTCCTGCGTTATCCCCTGATTCTGTGGATAACCGTATTACCGCCTT
TGAGTGAGCTGATACCGCTCGCCGCAGCCGAACGACCGAGCGCAGCGAGTCAGTGAGCGAGGAAGCGGAA
GAGCGCCTGATGCGGTATTTTCTCCTTACGCATCTGTGCGGTATTTCACACCGCAATGGTGCACTCTCAG
TACAATCTGCTCTGATGCCGCATAGTTAAGCCAGTATACACTCCGCTATCGCTACGTGACTGGGTCATGG
CTGCGCCCCGACACCCGCCAACACCCGCTGACGCGCCCTGACGGGCTTGTCTGCTCCCGGCATCCGCTTA
CAGACAAGCTGTGACCGTCTCCGGGAGCTGCATGTGTCAGAGGTTTTCACCGTCATCACCGAAACGCGCG
AGGCAGCTGCGGTAAAGCTCATCAGCGTGGTCGTGAAGCGATTCACAGATGTCTGCCTGTTCATCCGCGT
CCAGCTCGTTGAGTTTCTCCAGAAGCGTTAATGTCTGGCTTCTGATAAAGCGGGCCATGTTAAGGGCGGT
TTTTTCCTGTTTGGTCACTGATGCCTCCGTGTAAGGGGGATTTCTGTTCATGGGGGTAATGATACCGATG
AAACGAGAGAGGATGCTCACGATACGGGTTACTGATGATGAACATGCCCGGTTACTGGAACGTTGTGAGG
GTAAACAACTGGCGGTATGGATGCGGCGGGACCAGAGAAAAATCACTCAGGGTCAATGCCAGCGCTTCGT
TAATACAGATGTAGGTGTTCCACAGGGTAGCCAGCAGCATCCTGCGATGCAGATCCGGAACATAATGGTG
CAGGGCGCTGACTTCCGCGTTTCCAGACTTTACGAAACACGGAAACCGAAGACCATTCATGTTGTTGCTC
AGGTCGCAGACGTTTTGCAGCAGCAGTCGCTTCACGTTCGCTCGCGTATCGGTGATTCATTCTGCTAACC
AGTAAGGCAACCCCGCCAGCCTAGCCGGGTCCTCAACGACAGGAGCACGATCATGCGCACCCGTGGCCAG
GACCCAACGCTGCCCGAGATGCGCCGCGTGCGGCTGCTGGAGATGGCGGACGCGATGGATATGTTCTGCC
AAGGGTTGGTTTGCGCATTCACAGTTCTCCGCAAGAATTGATTGGCTCCAATTCTTGGAGTGGTGAATCC
GTTAGCGAGGTGCCGCCGGCTTCCATTCAGGTCGAGGTGGCCCGGCTCCATGCACCGCGACGCAACGCGG
GGAGGCAGACAAGGTATAGGGCGGCGCCTACAATCCATGCCAACCCGTTCCATGTGCTCGCCGAGGCGGC
ATAAATCGCCGTGACGATCAGCGGTCCAATGATCGAAGTTAGGCTGGTAAGAGCCGCGAGCGATCCTTGA
AGCTGTCCCTGATGGTCGTCATCTACCTGCCTGGACAGCATGGCCTGCAACGCGGGCATCCCGATGCCGC
CGGAAGCGAGAAGAATCATAATGGGGAAGGCCATCCAGCCTCGCGTCGCGAACGCCAGCAAGACGTAGCC
CAGCGCGTCGGCCGCCATGCCGGCGATAATGGCCTGCTTCTCGCCGAAACGTTTGGTGGCGGGACCAGTG
ACGAAGGCTTGAGCGAGGGCGTGCAAGATTCCGAATACCGCAAGCGACAGGCCGATCATCGTCGCGCTCC
AGCGAAAGCGGTCCTCGCCGAAAATGACCCAGAGCGCTGCCGGCACCTGTCCTACGAGTTGCATGATAAA
GAAGACAGTCATAAGTGCGGCGACGATAGTCATGCCCCGCGCCCACCGGAAGGAGCTGACTGGGTTGAAG
GCTCTCAAGGGCATCGGTCGATCGACGCTCTCCCTTATGCGACTCCTGCATTAGGAAGCAGCCCAGTAGT
AGGTTGAGGCCGTTGAGCACCGCCGCCGCAAGGAATGGTGCATGCAAGGAGATGGCGCCCAACAGTCCCC
CGGCCACGGGGCCTGCCACCATACCCACGCCGAAACAAGCGCTCATGAGCCCGAAGTGGCGAGCCCGATC
TTCCCCATCGGTGATGTCGGCGATATAGGCGCCAGCAACCGCACCTGTGGCGCCGGTGATGCCGGCCACG
ATGCGTCCGGCGTAGAGGATCG
Features (pLannotate 1.2.2; 17 found; start..end, strand, type, name):
     21..39      +  promoter       T7 promoter: promoter for bacteriophage T7 RNA polymerase
     71..93      +  RBS            RBS: efficient ribosome binding site from bacteriophage T7 gene 10 (Olins and Rangwala, 1989)
    111..131     +  CDS            8xHis (fragment): 8xHis affinity tag
    140..164     +  protein_bind   attB1: mutant version of attB; recombination site for the Gateway® BP reaction BP Clonase™
    179..526     +  CDS            GCN4 (fragment): GCN4_YEAST - Also known as AAS101 From Saccharomyces cerevisiae (strain ATCC 204508 / S288c) (Baker's yeast).
    531..555     -  protein_bind   attB2: mutant version of attB; recombination site for the Gateway® BP reaction BP Clonase™
    565..614     +  CDS            SET1 (fragment): solubility-enhancement tag derived from T7 phage gene 10B
    622..669     +  terminator     T7 terminator: transcription terminator for bacteriophage T7 RNA polymerase
    695..987     -  CDS            TcR (fragment): tetracycline efflux protein; tet; confers resistance to tetracycline
   1035..1063    -  promoter       tet promoter: E. coli promoter for tetracycline efflux protein gene
   1176..1280    +  promoter       AmpR promoter: bla
   1281..2141    +  CDS            AmpR: β-lactamase; bla; confers resistance to ampicillin, carbenicillin, and related antibiotics
   2312..2900    +  rep_origin     ori: high-copy-number ColE1/pMB1/pBR322/pUC origin of replication
   3086..3225    -  misc_feature   bom: basis of mobility region from pBR322
   3327..3518    -  CDS            rop: Rop protein, which maintains plasmids at low copy number; rop
   3535..3915    +  CDS            YPB1_ECOLX: Protein predicted: Swiss-Prot protein existence level 4. From Escherichia coli.
   4157..5061    -  CDS            TcR (fragment): tetracycline efflux protein; tet; confers resistance to tetracycline
