[The description below was written by a language model from this plasmid's Addgene catalogue record and pLannotate feature annotations shown in this document.]
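Description:
pDest17_Gcn4 WW+ is a 5,062 nt bacterial expression plasmid made by Gateway recombination into the pDEST17 destination backbone. It produces a mutant form of the budding yeast transcription factor Gcn4 in E. coli. The backbone is pBR322-derived, with a ColE1/pMB1-type origin together with the bom region and the rop gene. Rop restrains copy number, which fits the catalogue's low-copy designation. Selection is by ampicillin through the β-lactamase gene and its own promoter. The tetracycline resistance gene is annotated only as fragments, along with its promoter, so these appear to be pBR322 remnants rather than a working marker.

The expression cassette is driven by the T7 promoter and the phage T7 gene 10 ribosome binding site, and it ends at the T7 terminator. Expression therefore needs a host that supplies T7 RNA polymerase, and the depositors recommend a BL21 pLysS strain. The reading frame opens with a histidine affinity tag, recorded as 6xHis in the catalogue and matched as a partial 8xHis by the annotation software. It continues through attB1 into the insert, which is closed by attB2. The catalogue also lists a TEV protease cleavage site for tag removal, but this site is not separately annotated in the feature table. The GCN4 annotation spans only about 350 nt and is flagged as a fragment, so the insert appears to cover part of the protein rather than the full-length protein. The short gene 10-derived "SET1" match after attB2 is most likely residual vector sequence.

The WW+ variant carries the substitutions E109N, S117D, T121W, N126W and T132W, three of which introduce tryptophans. The plasmid is intended for producing and purifying recombinant protein. The associated work examines the roles of condensates and soluble complexes in transcription factor function.
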