Addgene plasmid #231885: pDest17_Gcn4 WW+
Purpose: Bacterial expression of N-terminally 6His tagged Gcn4 WW+
Depositing lab: Aseem Ansari & Tanja Mittag. Depositing organization: St. Jude Children's Research Hospital. Publication: Reconciling competing models on the roles of condensates and soluble complexes in transcription factor function. Bremer A, Lang WH, Kempen RP, Sweta K, Taylor AB, Borgia MB, Ansari AZ, Mittag T. bioRxiv [Preprint]. 2024 Nov 22:2024.11.21.624739. doi: 10.1101/2024.11.21.624739. PubMed 39605529.
Backbone
  Vector backbone: pDest17
  Backbone manufacturer: Invtirogen
  Vector type: Bacterial Expression
Growth in bacteria
  Bacterial resistance: Ampicillin, 100 μg/mL
  Growth temperature: 37°C
  Growth strain: DH5alpha
  Copy number: Low Copy
Gene/Insert
  Gene/Insert name: Gcn4 WW+
  Species: S. cerevisiae (budding yeast)
  Mutation: E109N, S117D, T121W, N126W, T132W
  Promoter: T7
  Tag / fusion protein: 6xHis, TEV cleavage site (N terminal on backbone)
  Cloning method: Gateway Cloning
Terms and licenses: Academic/Nonprofit Terms; Industry Terms: Not Available to Industry
Depositor comments: The depositing lab recommends using BL21_pLysS strain for protein expression and purification. Please visit https://doi.org/10.1101/2024.11.21.624739 for bioRxiv preprint.
How to cite: pDest17_Gcn4 WW+ was a gift from Aseem Ansari & Tanja Mittag (Addgene plasmid # 231885 ; http://n2t.net/addgene:231885 ; RRID:Addgene_231885)
