>Addgene plasmid #231885 | pDest17_Gcn4 WW+ | depositor partial sequence | sequence record 455716 | Orf Sequence
GGTAGCAGCACCGATAGCACCCCGATGTTTAACTATGAAAATCTGGAAGATAACGATAAAGAATGGTGGT
CCCTGTTTGATTGGGATATTCCGGTTACCTGGGATGATGTTAGCCTGGCAGATAAAGCAATTGAAAGCGG
TAGCGGTTCAGGTAGCGGTAGTCCGGAAAGCAGCGATCCGGCAGCACTGAAACGTGCCCGTAATACCGAA
GCAGCACGTCGTAGCCGTGCACGTAAACTGCAGCGTATGAAACAGTTAGAAGATAAGGTTGAAGAACTGC
TGTGCAAAAACTATCACCTGGAAAATGAAGTTGCCCGTCTGAAAAAACTGGTTGGTGAACGT
